Addgene plasmid #39734: KHBD00697
Depositing lab: Bart Deplancke. Depositing organization: Swiss Federal Institute of Technology (EPFL). Publication: Automated protein-DNA interaction screening of Drosophila regulatory elements. Korneel Hens, Jean-Daniel Feuz, Alina Isakova, Antonina Lagovitina, Andreas Massouras, Julien Bryois, Patrick Callaerts, Susan E. Celniker, Bart Deplancke. Nat Methods. 2011 Oct 30;8(12):1065-70. 10.1038/nmeth.1763 PubMed 22037703.
Backbone
  Vector backbone: pDONR221
  Backbone manufacturer: Invitrogen
  Backbone size w/o insert (bp): 2536
  Vector type: Gateway DONR vector
Growth in bacteria
  Bacterial resistance: Kanamycin, 50 μg/mL
  Growth temperature: 37°C
  Growth strain: DH5alpha
  Copy number: High Copy
Gene/Insert
  Gene/Insert name: CG17390 (alt names: FBgn0033939; Oaz)
  Species: D. melanogaster (fly)
  Insert size (bp): 3684
  Entrez Gene: Oaz (a.k.a. Dmel_CG42702, CG17388, CG17389, CG17390, CG42702, Dmel\CG42702, Dmel_CG17388, Dmel_CG17389, Dmel_CG17390, dmOAZ)
  Promoter: none
  Cloning method: Gateway Cloning
  Sequencing primers: 5′ M13-F20; 3′ M13R
Terms and licenses: Academic/Nonprofit Terms; Industry Terms: Not Available to Industry
Depositor comments: Please note that the ORFs in this collection were cloned open-ended (without a stop codon).
How to cite: KHBD00697 was a gift from Bart Deplancke (Addgene plasmid # 39734 ; http://n2t.net/addgene:39734 ; RRID:Addgene_39734)
