[The description below was written by a language model from this plasmid's Addgene catalogue record.]
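Description:
KHBD00697 is a Gateway entry clone built in the pDONR221 donor backbone (Invitrogen), carrying the open reading frame of the Drosophila melanogaster gene CG17390, also known as Oaz (FBgn0033939; now grouped with CG17388 and CG17389 under the gene model CG42702). The insert is recorded as 3684 bp in a backbone of about 2.5 kb once the Gateway cassette has been replaced. The plasmid is maintained in standard E. coli cloning strains as a high-copy plasmid under kanamycin selection. No feature table accompanies the record, so the individual backbone elements are not itemised. As a product of Gateway cloning into a pDONR vector, the ORF would be expected to sit between attL recombination sites, with flanking M13 forward and reverse primer sites used for sequence verification.

There is no promoter driving the insert, which is consistent with its role as a shuttle clone rather than an expression construct. The ORF is meant to be moved by LR recombination into destination vectors that supply the promoter, tags and host-specific elements. The depositor notes that ORFs in this collection were cloned open-ended, without a stop codon, so the coding sequence can be read through into a C-terminal fusion partner provided by the destination vector. A destination vector lacking a downstream in-frame stop would not give defined termination.

The clone belongs to a collection associated with automated protein–DNA interaction screening of Drosophila regulatory elements. This suggests its use as a source of the Oaz coding sequence for building fusion constructs in such assays, although the record does not state the specific destination vectors.
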