>Addgene plasmid #39734 | KHBD00697 | depositor partial sequence | sequence record 50174 | KHBD00697 sequence 3684 bps
ATGATGGCCCTAAAGATGTTATATCGTGGTCCCAGTTCGCGTTTGGAGAATTTAATTGAAAAGATCCAGG
CCACCAAGGAGATCACCAATAACGATATGTACAGCACCCACACATCGTCCAGTTATTCGCCTAGCATTTC
TGACGGCACCATGACGCCCAATTCACACCACTTGATCGGAGCTCCAACCGCCGCCGGTCAGGAGGATCAT
CCGACTGAGGGCAAGATCAATGGTGGTGCTGATGGCGAGGATTTGCCCAAGCCAAAACGTTTGCCACACT
TCCATCATCACCATCATCATCATTACCATCATCAACAGGCGCTGAAAATAGCCAACAAGCTGCGCAAAAT
CAATAAGGAAGCCAAAATGGGAGCCACCGCAGGTGGGGGAGCCACTGGAGCAGCAAGCAAGTTTGATAAG
TTGACAGGAGAGGGGATTAAAAGTCGCGGCGACGGATCCTACCAGTGCCAGTTTTGCGAAAAGACATTTC
CACGTCTCGGCTACTTGAAGCATCACGTACAGAGCCACGCTGAACACCTGCCTTTCAAATGTGAATACTG
CTCCAAGCTCTTCAAGCACAAGCGATCCCGAGATCGTCATAAGAAACTGCATACCAACGAGCGGAACTAC
AAGTGTCCGCATTGCGAGGCAGCTTTTTCCAGGAGTGACCACTTGAAGATCCACATGAAGACCCATGACA
TACAGAAGCCCTTCCAGTGCAGCATGTGCAACAGGGGCTATAATACAGCTGCTGCTCTAACCTCGCACAT
GCAAAAGCACAAGAAGAATGCAGCCATCCTGGCAGCCGGTGGCAATCCGAATGCCCTCAACTATAGTCCA
CGGTCCACGGGTTCGGCCTCGGCATCGGTGTCCAGCAATGGTAGTCTGCAGAAGAGAAGATATGCCTTGG
CTTTGGCATCAGATAGTAGCCCAAGTAGAATGGATTTCCCCAAGAGATCGAGAAGTAATCATGTGGGAGG
CACTACCACCACCGCCACACCCACTCCCTTGCTTAGATGCAGCTACTGTCCCAAGGTCACGGAATTCAGT
AGCCTGGAACAACTCAATGCCCATCTGCAGAGTGTCCACGAACAACCGCAAACACAGGGTGTGAAGACAC
CAGTTCAGGAGGGCGAAGGCTTCCAGCTAAGCTGTGAGTACTGCACCATGAAGTTTGGCAATATCGCCGG
ACTTTTTCAGCACATGAGAAGCACACACATGGACCGATTGAGCAGTCCGAACTCCTACTACGAGCACTTC
AATCGCCTGGCCACCGCTGGCACTTTCAGTCCCCGACTGGCTTTGGATTTGCCCAAAATTAAACCGGATT
TGGGAAGTCCGGAACGGGAATCGCGACCTGCAGAGGACGATCTGCCAACAGATTTGAGCAACAACAAGCG
GCGACCACTGACACCCAATCCCCAAGCCCAGACTCCACTAGCTCCGCCCTCAGCCCCACCGGGTGTATTC
TTCTGCAATCAGTGCAACGCTGGATTGCCGGATTTCGAGAGCTTTAGGAACCATTTGAAGAGTCACATTG
CCGAGGGCATGCAGCTGGTTTGTCCGCATTGCGGAATGAGTTTGCCGGAGCAATCGGAGTTCGAACGCCA
TGTGGTGGGTCACTTCCTCATCACGGGCTCAGAGTTCAACTGCAGCTCGAGCTGCGGAAAGAGTTTTGCC
AAATCGGAGGATCTGCAGCAACATTTACTGTCCGAGCACGTCCTAACCCTGCTGAAGTGTTCTTTGTGCT
CGGAGCTATGTGAAAGTCGGATGGCCATGCAGCTTCATCTGGCCTGTGCGCACAGTCAGGAAACCAAGCT
ACTCCGCTGCAGCGCCTGTCTGGAGCTCTTCCGTTCCGATGCAGAGTTTCATGTTCATGTAAAGACGCGT
CATCAGTTGGGTGGCCATCCCACATTGGGCGCCACATCTAGTGCTCCCACTAATCCGCTACAATGCATGT
TCTGCCGAGCAGTTTGCTCTTCCGAGCTGGAAATGCACTTCCATTTGGCCGCACATGCACGCCAGTTTAG
ATGCCCTTCCTGCCCGGAAACCTTCCATGTGGAGTTTCTGCTAGATCGTCACATGCAGAGTCAGCATGGC
GGCGTCAAGGACAAAGAGGCCAACTCGCCCAACATGGGCAGTCTCTATGTGAATGCCTTGCTACCACCCT
TGGCGGCAGCGGCGGCAGCAGCAGCGGCCACAAACAACAACAGCAGCATCATCGACTACAATGTGGCATT
TAAGGGCTTATTTGGTGGAGCTTCTGGTGGCGCCGGTTCCGGAGGAGGTGGAGCTCAATCTGGTGGAGCA
CCGCCATCGGCTAACAAATTCTACAGCCCTCTTCAGGTGGACACCAATGCACTGAAGGCGCAAACCTCTC
CGCATCCGGCTTTAATGTACGGCCTGAGTCAGCGATATTTGATGGAGATGTATGCCGCCAAGTCCACATC
GCCCTCGGGAAATGAGGGAGTTGGAAACTCGCAGCCACCGGCTCCTCAAGCAACCGCACCACCACCACCA
CCAAATGCCAGCACTGCCACTTTCAGTTGCGGAATGTGCGAACGACAGGACTTGCGCAGCGAGGCGGAAC
TACACTCCCATCGCAAATTGGCCCACAATCTGAAGACGGGCGTCAGCTTGAGATGCGCCTACTGTGCGGG
CAACTTTAAGTCTCGGGCAGAACTGGAGCAGCACATGAAGAGCTGTCACAATTCGACGGGTAAGCACAAG
TGCTTGATATGCGACGAGGTGTTTCCCTCACCAGCCATTCTGGCCGAACACAAGCTCCAACACTCGAAGG
TGGGTCAGTCCGGAAAGTGTTCGCACTGCGGACAACCCCTGGAGGATGTGGCCGCCTTTAGGGCTCATCT
ATCCGAACATGGTAGCGATGGTGCCTCCTTGCCACTAGCCTGCATTTGCTGCCGCCAGACGTTGCATTCG
GAATTCGAGCTAAGTCTGCATGCCAAATTCCACACAAAGTCCTCCTCGAGTGGTGGAAGTCTGCAGGAGC
CAGTGTGTGCCCTGTGCTTGGAACCCCTACCAGATGCCACCGAGGGCCCAGCCAAACTCTGTGACAAGTG
CTGCCGTAAGCATAACCTAAATGGAAAACGTGGCAAGCACTCAGAGCCAGCGACATCTCTGCCAGCTCCA
CCGTCGGCGTTTGTAGAAAACCGCTGCAACCTGTGCAAGATGATCCTGCCACATGCGCAGAAGCTTCAGG
AACACCTGGTGGAGCACACCTTTGCCGGCACCGAACAGCGTGGCTTCAATTGCTACATCTGTTCGGCAGT
TTTCACCGCACCTGGAGGACTACTCAACCACATGGGCGAACACGGAGCCCATTCTCGACCCTACGATTGT
AATCTCTGCCCGGAGAAATTCTTCTTCCGAGCTGAGTTGGAGCACCACCAAAGGGGTCATGAGCTGAGAC
CGCAGGCCCGACCTCCAGCAGCAAAAGTGGAGGTACCATCCATACGGAACACTTCACCCGGCCAGAGTCC
GCTGAGAAGTCCCACCATTGTCAAACAGGAGCTATACGAAACGGATACCGTCGAGTCAGCCGGAGTGGAA
GATGAACCAGAGAATCATCCCGATGAAGAGGAGTACATTGAAGTAGAACAAATGCCGCATGAGACACGTC
CAAGTGAGATTGGGTCGCAATTGGAAAGGTCCACCAGCAGCGCC
