>Addgene plasmid #39734 | KHBD00697 | addgene partial sequence | sequence record 52309 | M13Rev
AATAATGATTTTATTTTGACTGATAGTGACCTGTTCGTTGCAACAAATTGATAAGCAATGCTTTCTTATA
ATGCCAACTTTGTACAAGAAAGTTGGCAAGGCGCTGCTGGTGGACCTTTCCAATTGCGACCCAATCTCAC
TTGGACGTGTCTCATGCGGCATTTGTTCTACTTCAATGTACTCCTCTTCATCGGGATGATTCTCTGGTTC
ATCTTCCACTCCGGCTGACTCGACGGTATCCGTTTCGTATAGCTCCTGTTTGACAATGGTGGGACTTCTC
AGCGGACTCTGGCCGGGTGAAGTGTTCCGTATGGATGGTACCTCCACTTTTGCTGCTGGAGGTCGGGCCT
GCGGTCTCAGCTCATGACCCCTTTGGTGGTGCTCCAACTCAGCTCGGAAGAAGAATTTCTCCGGGCAGAG
ATTACAATCGTAGGGTCGAGAATGGGCTCCGTGTTCGCCCATGTGGTTGAGTAGTCCTCCAGGTGCGGTG
AAAACTGCCGAACAGATGTAGCAATTGAAGCCACGCTGTTCGGTGCCGGCAAAGGTGTGCTCCACCAGGT
GTTCCTGAAGCTTCTGCGCATGTGGCAGGATCATCTTGCACAGGTTGCAGCGGTTTTCTACAAACGCCGA
CGGTGGAGCTGGCAGAGATGTCGCTGGCTCTGAGTGCTTGCCACGTTTTCCATTTAGGTTATGCTTACG
